Addgene plasmid #83807: Sg-A
Purpose: Express sgRNA targeting SA site
Depositing lab: Bo Feng. Depositing organization: Chinese University of Hong Kong. Publication: Knock-in of large reporter genes in human cells via CRISPR/Cas9-induced homology-dependent and independent DNA repair. He X, Tan C, Wang F, Wang Y, Zhou R, Cui D, You W, Zhao H, Ren J, Feng B. Nucleic Acids Res. 2016 May 19;44(9):e85. doi: 10.1093/nar/gkw064. Epub 2016 Feb 4. PubMed 26850641.
Backbone
  Vector backbone: MLM3636
  Backbone size w/o insert (bp): 2278
  Total vector size (bp): 2289
  Modifications to backbone: The oligos with overhang were synthesized, annealed and ligated into the sgRNA backbone linearized with BsmB1.
  Vector type: CRISPR
Growth in bacteria
  Bacterial resistance: Ampicillin, 100 μg/mL
  Growth temperature: 37°C
  Growth strain: DH5alpha
  Copy number: Low Copy
Gene/Insert
  Gene/Insert name: SgRNA
  gRNA/shRNA sequence: GAGATCGAGTGCCGCATCAC(CGG)
Terms and licenses: Academic/Nonprofit Terms; Industry Terms: Not Available to Industry
How to cite: Sg-A was a gift from Bo Feng (Addgene plasmid # 83807 ; http://n2t.net/addgene:83807 ; RRID:Addgene_83807)
