[The description below was written by a language model from this plasmid's Addgene catalogue record and pLannotate feature annotations shown in this document.]
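Description:
Sg-A is a small CRISPR guide-RNA expression plasmid (about 2.3 kb) built on the MLM3636 sgRNA backbone. It was made by annealing synthetic oligonucleotides with compatible overhangs and ligating them into the BsmBI-linearised backbone, which places a 20-nucleotide spacer directly downstream of the human U6 promoter. U6 is an RNA polymerase III promoter suited to producing short, uncapped transcripts in mammalian cells. Immediately after the spacer lies the Streptococcus pyogenes tracrRNA-derived scaffold, so the transcript is a complete single guide RNA for SpCas9. The plasmid carries no Cas9 gene, so the nuclease has to be supplied from a separate construct.

The stated purpose is to express an sgRNA targeting the "SA site"; the record does not define this site further. The automated annotation labels the 20-nt spacer region as a CopGFP fragment. This is not an expressed coding sequence, but it does suggest that the guide's target sequence matches a stretch of copGFP, such as might be present in a reporter or donor construct. The associated work concerns knock-in of large reporter genes in human cells through Cas9-induced homology-dependent and homology-independent repair, so this guide was presumably used within that system. A short attB1 fragment upstream of U6 appears to be a backbone remnant with no evident function here.

In bacteria the plasmid is maintained by a ColE1/pUC-type origin and selected with ampicillin through the β-lactamase gene and its native promoter. The catalogue entry lists it as low copy, whereas the annotated origin is of the high-copy type. There is no mammalian selection marker or reporter, so it is suited to transient co-transfection.
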