Features (pLannotate 1.2.2; 7 found; start..end, strand, type, name):
     13..30      +  protein_bind   attB1 (fragment): mutant version of attB; recombination site for the Gateway® BP reaction BP Clonase™
     82..322     +  promoter       U6 promoter: RNA polymerase III promoter for human U6 snRNA
    331..350     +  CDS            CopGFP (fragment): green fluorescent protein 2 from Pontellina plumata, also known as ppluGFP2 (Shagin et al., 2004)
    369..436     +  misc_RNA       tracrRNA (fragment): trans-activating CRISPR RNA for the Streptococcus pyogenes CRISPR/Cas9 system
    540..1128    -  rep_origin     ori: high-copy-number ColE1/pMB1/pBR322/pUC origin of replication
   1299..2159    -  CDS            AmpR: β-lactamase; bla; confers resistance to ampicillin, carbenicillin, and related antibiotics
   2160..2264    -  promoter       AmpR promoter: bla
>Addgene plasmid #83807 | Sg-A | depositor full sequence | sequence record 160346 | Sg-A sequence 2289 bps
GACGTCGCTAGCTGTACAAAAAAGCAGGCTTTAAAGGAACCAATTCAGTCGACTGGATCCGGTACCAAGG
TCGGGCAGGAAGAGGGCCTATTTCCCATGATTCCTTCATATTTGCATATACGATACAAGGCTGTTAGAGA
GATAATTAGAATTAATTTGACTGTAAACACAAAGATATTAGTACAAAATACGTGACGTAGAAAGTAATAA
TTTCTTGGGTAGTTTGCAGTTTTAAAATTATGTTTTAAAATGGACTATCATATGCTTACCGTAACTTGAA
AGTATTTCGATTTCTTGGCTTTATATATCTTGTGGAAAGGACGAAACACCGAGATCGAGTGCCGCATCAC
GTTTAAGAGCTATGCTGGAAACAGCATAGCAAGTTTAAATAAGGCTAGTCCGTTATCAACTTGAAAAAGT
GGCACCGAGTCGGTGCTTTTTTTAAGCTTGGGCCGCTCGAGGTACCTCTCTACATATGACATGTGAGCAA
AAGGCCAGCAAAAGGCCAGGAACCGTAAAAAGGCCGCGTTGCTGGCGTTTTTCCATAGGCTCCGCCCCCC
TGACGAGCATCACAAAAATCGACGCTCAAGTCAGAGGTGGCGAAACCCGACAGGACTATAAAGATACCAG
GCGTTTCCCCCTGGAAGCTCCCTCGTGCGCTCTCCTGTTCCGACCCTGCCGCTTACCGGATACCTGTCCG
CCTTTCTCCCTTCGGGAAGCGTGGCGCTTTCTCATAGCTCACGCTGTAGGTATCTCAGTTCGGTGTAGGT
CGTTCGCTCCAAGCTGGGCTGTGTGCACGAACCCCCCGTTCAGCCCGACCGCTGCGCCTTATCCGGTAAC
TATCGTCTTGAGTCCAACCCGGTAAGACACGACTTATCGCCACTGGCAGCAGCCACTGGTAACAGGATTA
GCAGAGCGAGGTATGTAGGCGGTGCTACAGAGTTCTTGAAGTGGTGGCCTAACTACGGCTACACTAGAAG
AACAGTATTTGGTATCTGCGCTCTGCTGAAGCCAGTTACCTTCGGAAAAAGAGTTGGTAGCTCTTGATCC
GGCAAACAAACCACCGCTGGTAGCGGTGGTTTTTTTGTTTGCAAGCAGCAGATTACGCGCAGAAAAAAAG
GATCTCAAGAAGATCCTTTGATCTTTTCTACGGGGTCTGACGCTCAGTGGAACGAAAACTCACGTTAAGG
GATTTTGGTCATGAGATTATCAAAAAGGATCTTCACCTAGATCCTTTTAAATTAAAAATGAAGTTTTAAA
TCAATCTAAAGTATATATGAGTAAACTTGGTCTGACAGTTACCAATGCTTAATCAGTGAGGCACCTATCT
CAGCGATCTGTCTATTTCGTTCATCCATAGTTGCCTGACTCCCCGTCGTGTAGATAACTACGATACGGGA
GGGCTTACCATCTGGCCCCAGTGCTGCAATGATACCGCGAGACCCACGCTCACCGGCTCCAGATTTATCA
GCAATAAACCAGCCAGCCGGAAGGGCCGAGCGCAGAAGTGGTCCTGCAACTTTATCCGCCTCCATCCAGT
CTATTAATTGTTGCCGGGAAGCTAGAGTAAGTAGTTCGCCAGTTAATAGTTTGCGCAACGTTGTTGCCAT
TGCTACAGGCATCGTGGTGTCACGCTCGTCGTTTGGTATGGCTTCATTCAGCTCCGGTTCCCAACGATCA
AGGCGAGTTACATGATCCCCCATGTTGTGCAAAAAAGCGGTTAGCTCCTTCGGTCCTCCGATCGTTGTCA
GAAGTAAGTTGGCCGCAGTGTTATCACTCATGGTTATGGCAGCACTGCATAATTCTCTTACTGTCATGCC
ATCCGTAAGATGCTTTTCTGTGACTGGTGAGTACTCAACCAAGTCATTCTGAGAATAGTGTATGCGGCGA
CCGAGTTGCTCTTGCCCGGCGTCAATACGGGATAATACCGCGCCACATAGCAGAACTTTAAAAGTGCTCA
TCATTGGAAAACGTTCTTCGGGGCGAAAACTCTCAAGGATCTTACCGCTGTTGAGATCCAGTTCGATGTA
ACCCACTCGTGCACCCAACTGATCTTCAGCATCTTTTACTTTCACCAGCGTTTCTGGGTGAGCAAAAACA
GGAAGGCAAAATGCCGCAAAAAAGGGAATAAGGGCGACACGGAAATGTTGAATACTCATACTCTTCCTTT
TTCAATATTATTGAAGCATTTATCAGGGTTATTGTCTCATGAGCGGATACATATTTGAATGTATTTAGAA
AAATAAACAAATAGGGGTTCCGCGCACATTTCCCCGAAAAGTGCCACCT
