>Addgene plasmid #83807 | Sg-A | addgene partial sequence | sequence record 165836 | LKO1_5 5'-GACTATCATATGCTTACCGT-3'
GGCTTTATATATCTTGTGGAAAGGACGAAACACCGAGATCGAGTGCCGCATCACGTTTAAGAGCTATGCT
GGAAACAGCATAGCAAGTTTAAATAAGGCTAGTCCGTTATCAACTTGAAAAAGTGGCACCGAGTCGGTGC
TTTTTTTAAGCTTGGGCCGCTCGAGGTACCTCTCTACATATGACATGTGAGCAAAAGGCCAGCAAAAGGC
CAGGAACCGTAAAAAGGCCGCGTTGCTGGCGTTTTTCCATAGGCTCCGCCCCCCTGACGAGCATCACAAA
AATCGACGCTCAAGTCAGAGGTGGCGAAACCCGACAGGACTATAAAGATACCAGGCGTTTCCCCCTGGAA
GCTCCCTCGTGCGCTCTCCTGTTCCGACCCTGCCGCTTACCGGATACCTGTCCGCCTTTCTCCCTTCGGG
AAGCGTGGCGCTTTCTCATAGCTCACGCTGTAGGTATCTCAGTTCGGTGTAGGTCGTTCGCTCCAAGCTG
GGCTGTGTGCACGAACCCCCCGTTCAGCCCGACCGCTGCGCCTTATCCGGTAACTATCGTCTTGAGTCCA
ACCCGGTAAGACACGACTTATCGCCACTGGCAGCAGCCACTGGTAACAGGATTAGCAGAGCGAGGTATGT
AGGCGGTGCTACAGAGTTCTTGAAGTGGTGGCCTAACTACGGCTACACTAGAAGAACAGTATTTGGTATC
TGCGCTCTGCTGAAGCCAGTTACCTTCGGAAAAAGAGTTGGTAGCTCTTGATCCGGCAAACAAACCACCG
CTGGTAGCGGTGGTTTTTTTGTTTGCAAGCAGCAGATTACGCGCAGAAAAA
