>Addgene plasmid #83807 | Sg-A | addgene partial sequence | sequence record 165837 | pBR322ori-F 5'-GGGAAACGCCTGGTATCTTT-3'
TCTGACTTGAGCGTCGATTTTTGTGATGCTCGTCAGGGGGGCGGAGCCTATGGAAAAACGCCAGCAACGC
GGCCTTTTTACGGTTCCTGGCCTTTTGCTGGCCTTTTGCTCACATGTCATATGTAGAGAGGTACCTCGAG
CGGCCCAAGCTTAAAAAAAGCACCGACTCGGTGCCACTTTTTCAAGTTGATAACGGACTAGCCTTATTTA
AACTTGCTATGCTGTTTCCAGCATAGCTCTTAAACGTGATGCGGCACTCGATCTCGGTGTTTCGTCCTTT
CCACAAGATATATAAAGCCAAGAAATCGAAATACTTTCAAGTTACGGTAAGCATATGATAGTCCATTTTA
AAACATAATTTTAAAACTGCAAACTACCCAAGAAATTATTACTTTCTACGTCACGTATTTTGTACTAATA
TCTTTGTGTTTACAGTCAAATTAATTCTAATTATCTCTCTAACAGCCTTGTATCGTATATGCAAATATGA
AGGAATCATGGGAAATAGGCCCTCTTCCTGCCCGACCTTGGTACCGGATCCAGTCGACTGAATTGGTTCC
TTTAAAGCCTGCTTTTTTGTACAGCTAGCGACGTCAGGTGGCACTTTTCGGGGAAATGTGCGCGGAACCC
CTATTTGTTTATTTTTCTAAATACATTCAAATATGTATCCGCTCATGAGACAATAACCCTGATAAATGCT
TCAATAATATTGAAAAAGGAAGAGTATGAGTATTCAACATTTCCGTGTCGCCCTTATTCCCTTTTTTGCG
GCATTTTGCCTTCCTGTTTTTGCTCACCCAGAAACGCTGGTGAAAGTAAAAGATGCTGAAGATCAGTTGG
GTGCACGAGTGGGTTACATCGAACTGGATCTCAACAGCGGTAAGATCCTTGAGAGTTTTCGCCCCGAAGA
ACGTTTTCCAATGATGAGCACTTT
